Addgene plasmid #21593: pcDNA3-HA2-Keap1 delta BTB
Depositing lab: Yue Xiong. Depositing organization: University of North Carolina at Chapel Hill. Publication: BTB protein Keap1 targets antioxidant transcription factor Nrf2 for ubiquitination by the Cullin 3-Roc1 ligase. Furukawa M, Xiong Y. Mol Cell Biol. 2005 Jan . 25(1):162-71. 10.1128/MCB.25.1.162-171.2005 PubMed 15601839.
Backbone
  Vector backbone: pcDNA3-HA2
  Backbone size w/o insert (bp): 5512
  Vector type: Mammalian Expression
  Selectable markers: G418
Growth in bacteria
  Bacterial resistance: Ampicillin, 100 μg/mL
  Growth temperature: 37°C
  Growth strain: DH5alpha
  Copy number: High Copy
Gene/Insert
  Gene/Insert name: kelch-like ECH-associated protein 1 (alt names: KEAP1; INrf2)
  Species: H. sapiens (human)
  Insert size (bp): 1342
  Mutation: Delta BTB (N178) deletion
  GenBank ID: Q14145
  Entrez Gene: KEAP1 (a.k.a. INrf2, KLHL19)
  Tag / fusion protein: HA2 (N terminal on backbone)
  Cloning method: Restriction Enzyme; 5′ cloning site BamHI (not destroyed); 3′ cloning site XbaI (not destroyed)
  Sequencing primers: 5′ T7; 3′ SP6
Terms and licenses: Academic/Nonprofit Terms; Industry Terms: Not Available to Industry
How to cite: pcDNA3-HA2-Keap1 delta BTB was a gift from Yue Xiong (Addgene plasmid # 21593 ; http://n2t.net/addgene:21593 ; RRID:Addgene_21593)
