[The description below was written by a language model from this plasmid's Addgene catalogue record and pLannotate feature annotations shown in this document.]
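Description:
pcDNA3-HA2-Keap1 delta BTB is a mammalian expression plasmid built on pcDNA3-HA2, a pcDNA3 derivative that supplies an N-terminal tandem HA epitope tag. It is maintained in E. coli through a high-copy ColE1/pUC-type origin and an ampicillin resistance gene (β-lactamase with its own promoter). It also carries an f1 origin for single-stranded DNA production. For selecting stably transfected mammalian cells, an SV40 enhancer/early promoter drives the neomycin phosphotransferase gene, which confers G418 resistance and is terminated by the SV40 polyadenylation signal.

The payload is a truncated human KEAP1 (kelch-like ECH-associated protein 1, also called INrf2 or KLHL19) cloned between BamHI and XbaI sites. The record lists the mutation as a "Delta BTB (N178)" deletion, which indicates removal of the N-terminal portion containing the BTB domain, although the exact boundaries are not spelled out. Expression is driven by the CMV immediate-early enhancer and promoter and terminated by the bovine growth hormone polyadenylation signal, with the HA tag fused in frame upstream of KEAP1 for immunodetection or immunoprecipitation. T7 and SP6 promoters flank the insert and serve as sequencing primer sites. The automated annotation labels the tag as a partial 3xHA match, consistent with a two-copy HA tag. It marks only part of the roughly 1.3 kb insert as KEAP1. The short HIV-1 LTR, ble and lacI fragments in the table are likely homology-based calls on backbone sequence rather than functional elements.

The associated publication concerns Keap1 targeting the antioxidant transcription factor Nrf2 for ubiquitination by the Cullin 3-Roc1 ligase. A BTB-deleted mutant fits use as a domain-mapping construct to test the contribution of the BTB domain to that activity.
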