Features (pLannotate 1.2.2; 22 found; start..end, strand, type, name):
    140..519     +  enhancer       CMV enhancer: human cytomegalovirus immediate early enhancer
    520..723     +  promoter       CMV promoter: human cytomegalovirus (CMV) immediate early promoter
    719..752     +  LTR            5' LTR (truncated) (fragment): truncated 5' long terminal repeat (LTR) from HIV-1
    768..786     +  promoter       T7 promoter: promoter for bacteriophage T7 RNA polymerase
    802..858     +  CDS            3xHA (fragment): three tandem HA epitope tags
    883..1677    +  CDS            KEAP1 (fragment) (sequence partly withheld): KEAP1_HUMAN - Also known as INRF2 From Homo sapiens (Human).
   2235..2253    -  promoter       SP6 promoter: promoter for bacteriophage SP6 RNA polymerase
   2279..2503    +  polyA_signal   bGH poly(A) signal: bovine growth hormone polyadenylation signal
   2507..2528    +  promoter       SV40 promoter (fragment): SV40 enhancer and early promoter
   2549..2977    +  rep_origin     f1 ori (sequence partly withheld): f1 bacteriophage origin of replication; arrow indicates direction of (+) strand synthesis
   2991..3320    +  promoter       SV40 promoter: SV40 enhancer and early promoter
   3387..4178    +  CDS            neo: KKA2_KLEPN - Also known as kan, nptII. Experimental evidence at protein level: Swiss-Prot protein existence level 1. Resistance to kanamycin, neomycin, paromomycin, ribostamycin, butirosin and gentamicin B. From Klebsiella pneumoniae.
   4202..4360    +  CDS            ble (fragment): BLE_KLEPN - Experimental evidence at protein level: Swiss-Prot protein existence level 1. Binding protein with a strong affinity to the bleomycin family of antibiotics. Binds to CL990; an antimitotic-antibiotic compound. From Klebsiella pneumoniae.
   4355..4476    +  polyA_signal   SV40 poly(A) signal: SV40 polyadenylation signal
   4549..4565    -  protein_bind   lac operator: The lac repressor binds to the lac operator to inhibit transcription in E. coli. This inhibition can be relieved by adding lactose or isopropyl-β-D-thiogalactopyranoside (IPTG). lac repressor encoded by lacI
   4573..4603    -  promoter       lac promoter: promoter for the E. coli lac operon
   4618..4639    -  protein_bind   CAP binding site: CAP binding activates transcription in the presence of cAMP. E. coli catabolite activator protein
   4652..4744    -  CDS            lacI (fragment): lac repressor; lacI; The lac repressor binds to the lac operator to inhibit transcription in E. coli. This inhibition can be relieved by adding lactose or isopropyl-β-D-thiogalactopyranoside (IPTG).
   4927..5515    -  rep_origin     ori: high-copy-number ColE1/pMB1/pBR322/pUC origin of replication
   5686..6546    -  CDS            AmpR: β-lactamase; bla; confers resistance to ampicillin, carbenicillin, and related antibiotics
   6547..6651    -  promoter       AmpR promoter: bla
   6710..6762    -  misc_feature   bom (fragment): basis of mobility region from pBR322
>Addgene plasmid #21593 | pcDNA3-HA2-Keap1 delta BTB | addgene full sequence | sequence record 424664 | Addgene NGS Result
GTGTTGGAGGTCGCTGAGTAGTGCGCGAGCAAAATTTAAGCTACAACAAGGCAAGGCTTGACCGACAATT
GCATGAAGAATCTGCTTAGGGTTAGGCGTTTTGCGCTGCTTCGCGATGTACGGGCCAGATATACGCGTTG
ACATTGATTATTGACTAGTTATTAATAGTAATCAATTACGGGGTCATTAGTTCATAGCCCATATATGGAG
TTCCGCGTTACATAACTTACGGTAAATGGCCCGCCTGGCTGACCGCCCAACGACCCCCGCCCATTGACGT
CAATAATGACGTATGTTCCCATAGTAACGCCAATAGGGACTTTCCATTGACGTCAATGGGTGGAGTATTT
ACGGTAAACTGCCCACTTGGCAGTACATCAAGTGTATCATATGCCAAGTACGCCCCCTATTGACGTCAAT
GACGGTAAATGGCCCGCCTGGCATTATGCCCAGTACATGACCTTATGGGACTTTCCTACTTGGCAGTACA
TCTACGTATTAGTCATCGCTATTACCATGGTGATGCGGTTTTGGCAGTACATCAATGGGCGTGGATAGCG
GTTTGACTCACGGGGATTTCCAAGTCTCCACCCCATTGACGTCAATGGGAGTTTGTTTTGGCACCAAAAT
CAACGGGACTTTCCAAAATGTCGTAACAACTCCGCCCCATTGACGCAAATGGGCGGTAGGCGTGTACGGT
GGGAGGTCTATATAAGCAGAGCTCTCTGGCTAACTAGAGAACCCACTGCTTACTGGCTTATCGAAATTAA
TACGACTCACTATAGGGAGACCCAAGCTATGTACCCATACGATGTTCCTGACTATGCGGGCTATCCCTAT
GACGTCCCGGACTATGCAAGCTTGGTACCGTTAACATGGATCCTGGACCCCAGCAATGCCATCGGCATCG
CCAACTTCGCTGAGCAGATTGGCTGTGTGGAGTTGCACCAGCGTGCCCGGGAGTACATCTACATGCATTT
TGGGGAGGTGGCCAAGCAAGAGGAGTTCTTCAACCTGTCCCACTGCCAACTGGTGACCCTCATCAGCCGG
GACGACCTGAACGTGCGCTGCGAGTCCGAGGTCTTCCACGCCTGCATCAACTGGGTCAAGTACGACTGCG
AACAGCGACGGTTCTACGTCCAGGCGCTGCTGCGGGCCGTGCGCTGCCACTCGTTGACGCCGAACTTCCT
GCAGATGCAGCTGCAGAAGTGCGAGATCCTGCAGTCCGACTCCCGCTGCAAGGACTACCTGGTCAAGATC
TTCGAGGAGCTCACCCTGCACAAGCCCACGCAGGTGATGCCCTGCCGGGCG
[864 nt withheld, positions 1312-2175]
ATGGAGCCCTGCCGGAAGCAGATTGACCAGCAGAACTGTACCTGTCTAGAGGGCCCTATTCTATAGTGTC
ACCTAAATGCTAGAGCTCGCTGATCAGCCTCGACTGTGCCTTCTAGTTGCCAGCCATCTGTTGTTTGCCC
CTCCCCCGTGCCTTCCTTGACCCTGGAAGGTGCCACTCCCACTGTCCTTTCCTAATAAAATGAGGAAATT
GCATCGCATTGTCTGAGTAGGTGTCATTCTATTCTGGGGGGTGGGGTGGGGCAGGACAGCAAGGGGGAGG
ATTGGGAAGACAATAGCAGGCATGCTGGGGATGCGGTGGGCTCTATGGCTTCTGAGGCGGAAAGAACCAG
CTGGGGCTCTAGGGGGTATCCCC
[124 nt withheld, positions 2549-2672]
C
[91 nt withheld, positions 2674-2764]
A
[49 nt withheld, positions 2766-2814]
CCTTTGACGTTGGAGTCCACGTTCTTT
[37 nt withheld, positions 2842-2878]
ACCCTATCTCGGTCTATTCTTTTGATTTATAAGGGATTTTGCCGATTTCGGCCTATTGGTTAAAAAATGA
GCTGATTTAACAAAAATTTAACGCGAATTAATTCTGTGGAATGTGTGTCAGTTAGGGTGTGGAAAGTCCC
CAGGCTCCCCAGCAGGCAGAAGTATGCAAAGCATGCATCTCAATTAGTCAGCAACCAGGTGTGGAAAGTC
CCCAGGCTCCCCAGCAGGCAGAAGTATGCAAAGCATGCATCTCAATTAGTCAGCAACCATAGTCCCGCCC
CTAACTCCGCCCATCCCGCCCCTAACTCCGCCCAGTTCCGCCCATTCTCCGCCCCATGGCTGACTAATTT
TTTTTATTTATGCAGAGGCCGAGGCCGCCTCTGCCTCTGAGCTATTCCAGAAGTAGTGAGGAGGCTTTTT
TGGAGGCCTAGGCTTTTGCAAAAAGCTCCCGGGAGCTTGTATATCCATTTTCGGATCTGATCAAGAGACA
GGATGAGGATCGTTTCGCATGATTGAACAAGATGGATTGCACGCAGGTTCTCCGGCCGCTTGGGTGGAGA
GGCTATTCGGCTATGACTGGGCACAACAGACAATCGGCTGCTCTGATGCCGCCGTGTTCCGGCTGTCAGC
GCAGGGGCGCCCGGTTCTTTTTGTCAAGACCGACCTGTCCGGTGCCCTGAATGAACTGCAGGACGAGGCA
GCGCGGCTATCGTGGCTGGCCACGACGGGCGTTCCTTGCGCAGCTGTGCTCGACGTTGTCACTGAAGCGG
GAAGGGACTGGCTGCTATTGGGCGAAGTGCCGGGGCAGGATCTCCTGTCATCTCACCTTGCTCCTGCCGA
GAAAGTATCCATCATGGCTGATGCAATGCGGCGGCTGCATACGCTTGATCCGGCTACCTGCCCATTCGAC
CACCAAGCGAAACATCGCATCGAGCGAGCACGTACTCGGATGGAAGCCGGTCTTGTCGATCAGGATGATC
TGGACGAAGAGCATCAGGGGCTCGCGCCAGCCGAACTGTTCGCCAGGCTCAAGGCGCGCATGCCCGACGG
CGAGGATCTCGTCGTGACCCATGGCGATGCCTGCTTGCCGAATATCATGGTGGAAAATGGCCGCTTTTCT
GGATTCATCGACTGTGGCCGGCTGGGTGTGGCGGACCGCTATCAGGACATAGCGTTGGCTACCCGTGATA
TTGCTGAAGAGCTTGGCGGCGAATGGGCTGACCGCTTCCTCGTGCTTTACGGTATCGCCGCTCCCGATTC
GCAGCGCATCGCCTTCTATCGCCTTCTTGACGAGTTCTTCTGAGCGGGACTCTGGGGTTCGAAATGACCG
ACCAAGCGACGCCCAACCTGCCATCACGAGATTTCGATTCCACCGCCGCCTTCTATGAAAGGTTGGGCTT
CGGAATCGTTTTCCGGGACGCCGGCTGGATGATCCTCCAGCGCGGGGATCTCATGCTGGAGTTCTTCGCC
CACCCCAACTTGTTTATTGCAGCTTATAATGGTTACAAATAAAGCAATAGCATCACAAATTTCACAAATA
AAGCATTTTTTTCACTGCATTCTAGTTGTGGTTTGTCCAAACTCATCAATGTATCTTATCATGTCTGTAT
ACCGTCGACCTCTAGCTAGAGCTTGGCGTAATCATGGTCATAGCTGTTTCCTGTGTGAAATTGTTATCCG
CTCACAATTCCACACAACATACGAGCCGGAAGCATAAAGTGTAAAGCCTGGGGTGCCTAATGAGTGAGCT
AACTCACATTAATTGCGTTGCGCTCACTGCCCGCTTTCCAGTCGGGAAACCTGTCGTGCCAGCTGCATTA
ATGAATCGGCCAACGCGCGGGGAGAGGCGGTTTGCGTATTGGGCGCTCTTCCGCTTCCTCGCTCACTGAC
TCGCTGCGCTCGGTCGTTCGGCTGCGGCGAGCGGTATCAGCTCACTCAAAGGCGGTAATACGGTTATCCA
CAGAATCAGGGGATAACGCAGGAAAGAACATGTGAGCAAAAGGCCAGCAAAAGGCCAGGAACCGTAAAAA
GGCCGCGTTGCTGGCGTTTTTCCATAGGCTCCGCCCCCCTGACGAGCATCACAAAAATCGACGCTCAAGT
CAGAGGTGGCGAAACCCGACAGGACTATAAAGATACCAGGCGTTTCCCCCTGGAAGCTCCCTCGTGCGCT
CTCCTGTTCCGACCCTGCCGCTTACCGGATACCTGTCCGCCTTTCTCCCTTCGGGAAGCGTGGCGCTTTC
TCATAGCTCACGCTGTAGGTATCTCAGTTCGGTGTAGGTCGTTCGCTCCAAGCTGGGCTGTGTGCACGAA
CCCCCCGTTCAGCCCGACCGCTGCGCCTTATCCGGTAACTATCGTCTTGAGTCCAACCCGGTAAGACACG
ACTTATCGCCACTGGCAGCAGCCACTGGTAACAGGATTAGCAGAGCGAGGTATGTAGGCGGTGCTACAGA
GTTCTTGAAGTGGTGGCCTAACTACGGCTACACTAGAAGAACAGTATTTGGTATCTGCGCTCTGCTGAAG
CCAGTTACCTTCGGAAAAAGAGTTGGTAGCTCTTGATCCGGCAAACAAACCACCGCTGGTAGCGGTGGTT
TTTTTGTTTGCAAGCAGCAGATTACGCGCAGAAAAAAAGGATCTCAAGAAGATCCTTTGATCTTTTCTAC
GGGGTCTGACGCTCAGTGGAACGAAAACTCACGTTAAGGGATTTTGGTCATGAGATTATCAAAAAGGATC
TTCACCTAGATCCTTTTAAATTAAAAATGAAGTTTTAAATCAATCTAAAGTATATATGAGTAAACTTGGT
CTGACAGTTACCAATGCTTAATCAGTGAGGCACCTATCTCAGCGATCTGTCTATTTCGTTCATCCATAGT
TGCCTGACTCCCCGTCGTGTAGATAACTACGATACGGGAGGGCTTACCATCTGGCCCCAGTGCTGCAATG
ATACCGCGAGACCCACGCTCACCGGCTCCAGATTTATCAGCAATAAACCAGCCAGCCGGAAGGGCCGAGC
GCAGAAGTGGTCCTGCAACTTTATCCGCCTCCATCCAGTCTATTAATTGTTGCCGGGAAGCTAGAGTAAG
TAGTTCGCCAGTTAATAGTTTGCGCAACGTTGTTGCCATTGCTACAGGCATCGTGGTGTCACGCTCGTCG
TTTGGTATGGCTTCATTCAGCTCCGGTTCCCAACGATCAAGGCGAGTTACATGATCCCCCATGTTGTGCA
AAAAAGCGGTTAGCTCCTTCGGTCCTCCGATCGTTGTCAGAAGTAAGTTGGCCGCAGTGTTATCACTCAT
GGTTATGGCAGCACTGCATAATTCTCTTACTGTCATGCCATCCGTAAGATGCTTTTCTGTGACTGGTGAG
TACTCAACCAAGTCATTCTGAGAATAGTGTATGCGGCGACCGAGTTGCTCTTGCCCGGCGTCAATACGGG
ATAATACCGCGCCACATAGCAGAACTTTAAAAGTGCTCATCATTGGAAAACGTTCTTCGGGGCGAAAACT
CTCAAGGATCTTACCGCTGTTGAGATCCAGTTCGATGTAACCCACTCGTGCACCCAACTGATCTTCAGCA
TCTTTTACTTTCACCAGCGTTTCTGGGTGAGCAAAAACAGGAAGGCAAAATGCCGCAAAAAAGGGAATAA
GGGCGACACGGAAATGTTGAATACTCATACTCTTCCTTTTTCAATATTATTGAAGCATTTATCAGGGTTA
TTGTCTCATGAGCGGATACATATTTGAATGTATTTAGAAAAATAAACAAATAGGGGTTCCGCGCACATTT
CCCCGAAAAGTGCCACCTGACGTCGACGGATCGGGAGATCTCCCGATCCCCTATGGTGCACTCTCAGTAC
AATCTGCTCTGATGCCGCATAGTTAAGCCAGTATCTGCTCCCTGCTTGT
