>Addgene plasmid #21593 | pcDNA3-HA2-Keap1 delta BTB | addgene partial sequence | sequence record 27266 | 21593 with CMV-F
GCAGAGCTCTCTGGCTACTAGAGAACCCACTGCTTACTGGCTTATCGAAATTAATACGACTCACTATAGG
GAGACCCAAGCTATGTACCCATACGATGTTCCTGACTATGCGGGCTATCCCTATGACGTCCCGGACTATG
CAAGCTTGGTACCGTTAACATGGATCCTGGACCCCAGCAATGCCATCGGCATCGCCAACTTCGCTGAGCA
GATTGGCTGTGTGGAGTTGCACCAGCGTGCCCGGGAGTACATCTACATGCATTTTGGGGAGGTGGCCAAG
CAAGAGGAGTTCTTCAACCTGTCCCACTGCCAACTGGTGACCCTCATCAGCCGGGACGACCTGAACGTGC
GCTGCGAGTCCGAGGTCTTCCACGCCTGCATCAACTGGGTCAAGTACGACTGCGAACAGCGACGGTTCTA
CGTCCAGGCGCTGCTGCGGGCCGTGCGCTGCCACTCGTTGACGCCGAACTTCCTGCAGATGCAGCTGCAG
AAGTGCGAGATCCTGCAGTCCGACTCCCGCTGCAAGGACTACCTGGTCAAGATCTTCGAGGAGCTCACCC
TGCACAAGCCCACGCAGGTGATGCCCTGCCGGGCG
[113 nt withheld, positions 596-708]
